>Addgene plasmid #120625 | Smp_157070-Cd4-bio-His | addgene full sequence | sequence record 234386 | Addgene NGS Result
CATGTTGACATTGATTATTGACTAGTTATTAATAGTAATCAATTACGGGGTCATTAGTTCATAGCCCATA
TATGGAGTTCCGCGTTACATAACTTACGGTAAATGGCCCGCCTGGCTGACCGCCCAACGACCCCCGCCCA
TTGACGTCAATAATGACGTATGTTCCCATAGTAACGCCAATAGGGACTTTCCATTGACGTCAATGGGTGG
AGTATTTACGGTAAACTGCCCACTTGGCAGTACATCAAGTGTATCATATGCCAAGTCCGCCCCCTATTGA
CGTCAATGACGGTAAATGGCCCGCCTGGCATTATGCCCAGTACATGACCTTACGGGACTTTCCTACTTGG
CAGTACATCTACGTATTAGTCATCGCTATTACCATGGTGATGCGGTTTTGGCAGTACACCAATGGGCGTG
GATAGCGGTTTGACTCACGGGGATTTCCAAGTCTCCACCCCATTGACGTCAATGGGAGTTTGTTTTGGCA
CCAAAATCAACGGGACTTTCCAAAATGTCGTAATAACCCCGCCCCGTTGACGCAAATGGGCGGTAGGCGT
GTACGGTGGGAGGTCTATATAAGCAGAGCTCGTTTAGTGAACCGTCAGATCCTCACTCTCTTCCGCATCG
CTGTCTGCGAGGGCCAGCTGTTGGGCTCGCGGTTGAGGACAAACTCTTCGCGGTCTTTCCAGTACTCTTG
GATCGGAAACCCGTCGGCCTCCGAACGGTACTCCGCCACCGAGGGACCTGAGCGAGTCCGCATCGACCGG
ATCGGAAAACCTCTCGAGAAAGGCGTCTAACCAGTCACAGTCGCAAGGTAGGCTGAGCACCGTGGCGGGC
GGCAGCGGGTGGCGGTCGGGGTTGTTTCTGGCGGAGGTGCTGCTGATGATGTAATTAAAGTAGGCGGTCT
TGAGACGGCGGATGGTCGAGGTGAGGTGTGGCAGGCTTGAGATCCAGCTGTTGGGGTGAGTACTCCCTCT
CAAAAGCGGGCATTACTTCTGCGCTAAGATTGTCAGTTTCCAAAAACGAGGAGGATTTGATATTCACCTG
GCCCGATCTGGCCATACACTTGAGTGACAATGACATCCACTTTGCCTTTCTCTCCACAGGTGTCCACTCC
CAGGTCCAAGTTTGCCACCATGGAGTTTCAGACCCAGGTACTCATGTCCCTGCTGCTCTGCATGTCTGGT
GCGGCCGCCATCTACCCCGGCGACGACTGCAACAAGTGCCGGCACGCCGCCAAGAGCTTCATCCTGGGCT
TCCACAAGAGCGCCGGCAAGAACTTCGGCGGAGGCAACAGCCTGTGGGAGGAAAAGCACCTGGGCAGCTA
CAGCGTGTCCGAAGTGCGCTACCACGACATCGTGGAAGGCATCTGCAGCGACGTGAAGCAGGCCGTGAAG
TGCCACGAGTTCATGGAATCCATCGAGCACCACCTGGAAGATTGGTGGCTGCGGGACTACAGAAGCTACG
CCAACAAGATCGAGGGCTTCGAAGAGGACCTGTGCGTGACCCGGACCAAGTTCTGCTGCCCCAGCAACAG
CTTCGGCAACAGCTGCCTGCCCTGCCCCCCCTGCTACTTCAGCGGCGGCAGATGCGACGGCAACGGCACC
AGAAGCGGCACCGGCAGCTGCATCTGCAACGATGGCTACACCGGCGAGCTGTGCGACAAGTGCACCTTCG
AGACACACTTCCAGAGCCACAACGACAGCAGCATCAGCTGCCTGAGATGCCACCTGAGCTGCAGCGGCGG
CTGTAGCGGCCCCTACCCTGAGAATTGCAGCGCCTGTGCCAGCGGCTGGACCGAGATGGACTCTGGCGAT
CAGCGGGGCTGCGTGGACATCAACGAGTGCGTGGACAGCCCCTGCAACAGAAGCACCCACTTTTGCCTGA
ACAAGCCCGGCAGCTACGAGTGTGTGCCCTGCCACAGCGCCTGTAACAAGTGCAGCGGCCCCACCGCCAA
CGACTGCGAGAGCTGTGCCTCTGGCTACCAGAGGGGCAACGGCGACGTGTGCGAGGATATCAATGAGTGC
AACGCCGACAGCAACATCTGCAACAGCGAGGGGGAGCTGTGCACCAACACCGTGGGCAGCTTCAAGTGCG
ACTGCAAGAGCGGCTACAAGCGGACCAGCAGCGGCTGCGTGCTGGCCGTGAAGCCCGAGAAGGGCAGCAA
GACCAGCGACAAGTTCGAGACAAAGTCCACCGTGCACAACATCAACAGCCGGAACCGGAACACCCAGCGG
ATCATCTGGACCGTGACCTACACCAAAGAGTTTCTGAAGTACAGCGCCAGCCTGGCCGCCTTCGGCACCT
TCTGTTGGTTCGCCAAGGGCCACCCTGGCGCGCCGTCGACCTCCATCACGGCCTATAAGAGTGAGGGGGA
GTCAGCGGAGTTCTCCTTCCCACTCAACCTTGGAGAGGAAAGCCTGCAGGGAGAGTTGAGATGGAAGGCA
GAGAAGGCTCCTTCTTCCCAGTCCTGGATCACCTTCTCCCTAAAGAACCAAAAGGTGTCTGTGCAGAAGT
CTACTAGCAACCCCAAGTTCCAGCTGTCCGAAACGCTCCCACTCACCCTTCAGATACCCCAGGTCTCCCT
TCAGTTTGCTGGTTCTGGCAACCTGACCCTGACTCTGGACAGAGGGATACTGTATCAGGAAGTGAACCTG
GTGGTGATGAAAGTGACTCAGCCCGACAGCAACACTTTGACCTGTGAGGTGATGGGACCCACCTCACCCA
AGATGAGACTGATCTTGAAGCAGGAGAATCAGGAGGCCAGGGTCTCCAGGCAGGAGAAAGTGATTCAAGT
GCAGGCCCCTGAAGCAGGGGTGTGGCAATGTCTACTGAGTGAAGGTGAAGAGGTCAAGATGGACTCCAAG
ATCCAGGTTTTATCCAAAGGGTTGAATTCCGGCAGCCTGCACCACATCCTGGACGCCCAGAAGATGCTGT
GGAACCACAGGGACAGGAACCTGCCTCCTCTGGCCCCTCTGGGCCCCCACCACCATCACCACCATTGAGT
CTAGACACGTGATTAATTAAGGATCCCCCGACCTCGACCTCTGGCTAATAAAGGAAATTTATTTTCATTG
CAATAGTGTGTTGGAATTTTTTGTGTCTCTCACTCGGAAGGACATATGGGAGGGCAAATCATTTGGTCGA
GATCCCTCGGAGATCTCTAGCTAGAGGATCGATCCCCGCCCCGGACGAACTAAACCTGACTACGACATCT
CTGCCCCTTCTTCGCGGGGCAGTGCATGTAATCCCTTCAGTTGGTTGGTACAACTTGCCAACTGGGCCCT
GTTCCACATGTGACACGGGGGGGGACCAAACACAAAGGGGTTCTCTGACTGTAGTTGACATCCTTATAAA
TGGATGTGCACATTTGCCAACACTGAGTGGCTTTCATCCTGGAGCAGACTTTGCAGTCTGTGGACTGCAA
CACAACATTGCCTTTATGTGTAACTCTTGGCTGAAGCTCTTACACCAATGCTGGGGGACATGTACCTCCC
AGGGGCCCAGGAAGACTACGGGAGGCTACACCAACGTCAATCAGAGGGGCCTGTGTAGCTACCGATAAGC
GGACCCTCAAGAGGGCATTAGCAATAGTGTTTATAAGGCCCCCTTGTTAACCCTAAACGGGTAGCATATG
CTTCCCGGGTAGTAGTATATACTATCCAGACTAACCCTAATTCAATAGCATATGTTACCCAACGGGAAGC
ATATGCTATCGAATTAGGGTTAGTAAAAGGGTCCTAAGGAACAGCGATATCTCCCACCCCATGAGCTGTC
ACGGTTTTATTTACATGGGGTCAGGATTCCACGAGGGTAGTGAACCATTTTAGTCACAAGGGCAGTGGCT
GAAGATCAAGGAGCGGGCAGTGAACTCTCCTGAATCTTCGCCTGCTTCTTCATTCTCCTTCGTTTAGCTA
ATAGAATAACTGCTGAGTTGTGAACAGTAAGGTGTATGTGAGGTGCTCGAAAACAAGGTTTCAGGTGACG
CCCCCAGAATAAAATTTGGACGGGGGGTTCAGTGGTGGCATTGTGCTATGACACCAATATAACCCTCACA
AACCCCTTGGGCAATAAATACTAGTGTAGGAATGAAACATTCTGAATATCTTTAACAATAGAAATCCATG
GGGTGGGGACAAGCCGTAAAGACTGGATGTCCATCTCACACGAATTTATGGCTATGGGCAACACATAATC
CTAGTGCAATATGATACTGGGGTTATTAAGATGTGTCCCAGGCAGGGACCAAGACAGGTGAACCATGTTG
TTACACTCTATTTGTAACAAGGGGAAAGAGAGTGGACGCCGACAGCAGCGGACTCCACTGGTTGTCTCTA
ACACCCCCGAAAATTAAACGGGGCTCCACGCCAATGGGGCCCATAAACAAAGACAAGTGGCCACTCTTTT
TTTTGAAATTGTGGAGTGGGGGCACGCGTCAGCCCCCACACGCCGCCCTGCGGTTTTGGACTGTAAAATA
AGGGTGTAATAACTTGGCTGATTGTAACCCCGCTAACCACTGCGGTCAAACCACTTGCCCACAAAACCAC
TAATGGCACCCCGGGGAATACCTGCATAAGTAGGTGGGCGGGCCAAGATAGGGGCGCGATTGCTGCGATC
TGGAGGACAAATTACACACACTTGCGCCTGAGCGCCAAGCACAGGGTTGTTGGTCCTCATATTCACGAGG
TCGCTGAGAGCACGGTGGGCTAATGTTGCCATGGGTAGCATATACTACCCAAATATCTGGATAGCATATG
CTATCCTAATCTATATCTGGGTAGCATAGGCTATCCTAATCTATATCTGGGTAGCATATGCTATCCTAAT
CTATATCTGGGTAGTATATGCTATCCTAATTTATATCTGGGTAGCATAGGCTATCCTAATCTATATCTGG
GTAGCATATGCTATCCTAATCTATATCTGGGTAGTATATGCTATCCTAATCTGTATCCGGGTAGCATATG
CTATCCTAATAGAGATTAGGGTAGTATATGCTATCCTAATTTATATCTGGGTAGCATATACTACCCAAAT
ATCTGGATAGCATATGCTATCCTAATCTATATCTGGGTAGCATATGCTATCCTAATCTATATCTGGGTAG
CATAGGCTATCCTAATCTATATCTGGGTAGCATATGCTATCCTAATCTATATCTGGGTAGTATATGCTAT
CCTAATTTATATCTGGGTAGCATAGGCTATCCTAATCTATATCTGGGTAGCATATGCTATCCTAATCTAT
ATCTGGGTAGTATATGCTATCCTAATCTGTATCCGGGTAGCATATGCTATCCTCATGATAAGCTGTCAAA
CATGAGAATTTTCTTGAAGACGAAAGGGCCTCGTGATACGCCTATTTTTATAGGTTAATGTCATGATAAT
AATGGTTTCTTAGACGTCAGGTGGCACTTTTCGGGGAAATGTGCGCGGAACCCCTATTTGTTTATTTTTC
TAAATACATTCAAATATGTATCCGCTCATGAGACAATAACCCTGATAAATGCTTCAATAATATTGAAAAA
GGAAGAGTATGAGTATTCAACATTTCCGTGTCGCCCTTATTCCCTTTTTTGCGGCATTTTGCCTTCCTGT
TTTTGCTCACCCAGAAACGCTGGTGAAAGTAAAAGATGCTGAAGATCAGTTGGGTGCACGAGTGGGTTAC
ATCGAACTGGATCTCAACAGCGGTAAGATCCTTGAGAGTTTTCGCCCCGAAGAACGTTTTCCAATGATGA
GCACTTTTAAAGTTCTGCTATGTGGCGCGGTATTATCCCGTGTTGACGCCGGGCAAGAGCAACTCGGTCG
CCGCATACACTATTCTCAGAATGACTTGGTTGAGTACTCACCAGTCACAGAAAAGCATCTTACGGATGGC
ATGACAGTAAGAGAATTATGCAGTGCTGCCATAACCATGAGTGATAACACTGCGGCCAACTTACTTCTGA
CAACGATCGGAGGACCGAAGGAGCTAACCGCTTTTTTGCACAACATGGGGGATCATGTAACTCGCCTTGA
TCGTTGGGAACCGGAGCTGAATGAAGCCATACCAAACGACGAGCGTGACACCACGATGCCTGCAGCAATG
GCAACAACGTTGCGCAAACTATTAACTGGCGAACTACTTACTCTAGCTTCCCGGCAACAATTAATAGACT
GGATGGAGGCGGATAAAGTTGCAGGACCACTTCTGCGCTCGGCCCTTCCGGCTGGCTGGTTTATTGCTGA
TAAATCTGGAGCCGGTGAGCGTGGGTCTCGCGGTATCATTGCAGCACTGGGGCCAGATGGTAAGCCCTCC
CGTATCGTAGTTATCTACACGACGGGGAGTCAGGCAACTATGGATGAACGAAATAGACAGATCGCTGAGA
TAGGTGCCTCACTGATTAAGCATTGGTAACTGTCAGACCAAGTTTACTCATATATACTTTAGATTGATTT
AAAACTTCATTTTTAATTTAAAAGGATCTAGGTGAAGATCCTTTTTGATAATCTCATGACCAAAATCCCT
TAACGTGAGTTTTCGTTCCACTGAGCGTCAGACCCCGTAGAAAAGATCAAAGGATCTTCTTGAGATCCTT
TTTTTCTGCGCGTAATCTGCTGCTTGCAAACAAAAAAACCACCGCTACCAGCGGTGGTTTGTTTGCCGGA
TCAAGAGCTACCAACTCTTTTTCCGAAGGTAACTGGCTTCAGCAGAGCGCAGATACCAAATACTGTTCTT
CTAGTGTAGCCGTAGTTAGGCCACCACTTCAAGAACTCTGTAGCACCGCCTACATACCTCGCTCTGCTAA
TCCTGTTACCAGTGGCTGCTGCCAGTGGCGATAAGTCGTGTCTTACCGGGTTGGACTCAAGACGATAGTT
ACCGGATAAGGCGCAGCGGTCGGGCTGAACGGGGGGTTCGTGCACACAGCCCAGCTTGGAGCGAACGACC
TACACCGAACTGAGATACCTACAGCGTGAGCTATGAGAAAGCGCCACGCTTCCCGAAGGGAGAAAGGCGG
ACAGGTATCCGGTAAGCGGCAGGGTCGGAACAGGAGAGCGCACGAGGGAGCTTCCAGGGGGAAACGCCTG
GTATCTTTATAGTCCTGTCGGGTTTCGCCACCTCTGACTTGAGCGTCGATTTTTGTGATGCTCGTCAGGG
GGGCGGAGCCTATGGAAAAACGCCAGCAACGCGGCCTTTTTACGGTTCCTGGCCTTTTGCTGGCCTTTTG
CTCACATGTTCTTTCCTGCGTTATCCCCTGATTCTGTGGATAACCGTATTACCGCCTTTGAGTGAGCTGA
TACCGCTCGCCGCAGCCGAACGACCGAGCGCAGCGAGTCAGTGAGCGAGGAAGCGGAAGAGCGCCCAATA
CGCAAACCGCCTCTCCCCGCGCGTTGGCCGATTCATTAATGCAGCTGGCACGACAGGTTTCCCGACTGGA
AAGCGGGCAGTGAGCGCAACGCAATTAATGTGAGTTAGCTCACTCATTAGGCACCCCAGGCTTTACACTT
TATGCTTCCGGCTCGTATGTTGTGTGGAATTGTGAGCGGATAACAATTTCACACAGGAAACAGCTATGAC
CATGATTACGCCAAGCTCTAGCTAGAGGTCGACCAATTCTCATGTTTGACAGCTTATCATCGCAGATCCG
GGCAACGTTGTTGCCATTGCTGCAGGCGCAGAACTGGTAGGTATGGAAGATCTATACATTGAATCAATAT
TGGCAATTAGCCATATTAGTCATTGGTTATATAGCATAAATCAATATTGGCTATTGGCCATTGCATACGT
TGTATCTATATCATAATATGTACATTTATATTGGCTCATGTCCAATATGACCGC
Features (pLannotate 1.2.2; 18 found; start..end, strand, type, name):
      7..386     +  enhancer       CMV enhancer: human cytomegalovirus immediate early enhancer
    388..587     +  promoter       CMV promoter: human cytomegalovirus (CMV) immediate early promoter
    655..693     +  misc_feature   Ad SA (fragment): adenovirus major late transcript splice acceptor (Friedrich and Soriano, 1991)
    726..935     -  CDS            PTP (fragment): TERM_ADE02 - Experimental evidence at protein level: Swiss-Prot protein existence level 1. Protein covalently bound to the viral DNA that acts as a primer for viral genomic replication by DNA strand displacement. Assembles on the viral origin of replication in an initiation complex with viral polymerase, DBP, host NFIA and host POU2F1/OCT1. During initiation, the polymerase covalently couples the first dCTP with Ser- 580 of pTP. The terminal protein stimulates the template activity over 20 fold compared to protein-free templates. Neo-synthesized viral genomes are linked to two preterminal prot
    966..1055    +  intron         chimeric intron (fragment): chimera between introns from adenovirus and immunoglobulin heavy chain genes
   1074..1120    +  CDS            IgH signal sequence (fragment): signal sequence from the mouse immunoglobulin heavy chain variable region
   2244..2897    +  CDS            Cd4 (fragment): CD4_RAT - Experimental evidence at protein level: Swiss-Prot protein existence level 1. Integral membrane glycoprotein that plays an essential role in the immune response and serves multiple functions in responses against both external and internal offenses. In T-cells, functions primarily as a coreceptor for MHC class II molecule:peptide complex. The antigens presented by class II peptides are derived from extracellular proteins while class I peptides are derived from cytosolic proteins. Interacts simultaneously with the T-cell receptor (TCR) and the MHC class II presented by antigen presenti
   3057..3112    +  polyA_signal   β-globin poly(A) signal: rabbit β-globin polyadenylation signal (Gil and Proudfoot, 1987)
   3626..5307    -  rep_origin     oriP (fragment): Epstein-Barr virus oriP replication origin (Yates et al., 2000)
   5434..5538    +  promoter       AmpR promoter: bla
   5539..6399    +  CDS            AmpR: β-lactamase; bla; confers resistance to ampicillin, carbenicillin, and related antibiotics
   6570..7158    +  rep_origin     ori: high-copy-number ColE1/pMB1/pBR322/pUC origin of replication
   7341..7433    +  CDS            lacI (fragment): lac repressor; lacI; The lac repressor binds to the lac operator to inhibit transcription in E. coli. This inhibition can be relieved by adding lactose or isopropyl-β-D-thiogalactopyranoside (IPTG).
   7446..7467    +  protein_bind   CAP binding site: CAP binding activates transcription in the presence of cAMP. E. coli catabolite activator protein
   7482..7512    +  promoter       lac promoter: promoter for the E. coli lac operon
   7520..7536    +  protein_bind   lac operator: The lac repressor binds to the lac operator to inhibit transcription in E. coli. This inhibition can be relieved by adding lactose or isopropyl-β-D-thiogalactopyranoside (IPTG). lac repressor encoded by lacI
   7606..7622    +  promoter       tet promoter (fragment): E. coli promoter for tetracycline efflux protein gene
   7632..7657    -  CDS            bla(M) (fragment): β-lactamase lacking the signal sequence; bla(M); allows cytosolic expression of β-lactamase
