[The description below was written by a language model from this plasmid's Addgene catalogue record and pLannotate feature annotations shown in this document.]
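Description:
Smp_157070-Cd4-bio-His is a mammalian expression plasmid built on the pTT3 backbone for producing a recombinant Schistosoma mansoni protein, part of a library of cell-surface and secreted parasite proteins assembled to look for early serological markers of infection. It is propagated in E. coli as a high-copy plasmid through a ColE1/pUC-type origin and selected with ampicillin via the β-lactamase gene. The backbone also carries a large fragment of the Epstein-Barr virus oriP, which supports episomal maintenance and enhanced transient expression in cells that supply EBNA1. Short lac regulatory fragments and other small bacterial remnants near the origin appear to be cloning vestiges with no role in the expression cassette.

The expression unit is driven by the human CMV immediate-early enhancer and promoter, followed by adenovirus-derived leader and splice elements and a chimeric intron fragment that improve transcript processing; the short "PTP" hit on the opposite strand lies within this adenoviral leader region and is most likely an annotation artefact, not an expressed gene. A fragment matching a mouse immunoglobulin heavy chain signal sequence sits just upstream of the insert, which would direct the product into the secretory pathway. The roughly 1.1 kb Smp_157070 insert, cloned between retained NotI and AscI sites, is not itself annotated in the feature table but corresponds to the gap between the signal sequence and the tag. It is fused at its C terminus to rat Cd4 domains 3 and 4, a biotinylation ("bio") tag and a 6xHis tag, and the cassette ends in a rabbit β-globin polyadenylation signal. Tags of this kind typically allow detection through the Cd4 domains, oriented capture on streptavidin after biotinylation, and nickel-affinity purification, suiting the protein to serological screening.
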