Addgene plasmid #120625: Smp_157070-Cd4-bio-His
Purpose: Expression of recombinant S. mansoni protein
Depositing lab: Gavin Wright. Depositing organization: Wellcome Sanger Institute. Publication: A library of cell-surface and secreted proteins from Schistosoma mansoni identifies early serological markers of infection. Cécile Crosnier, Anna V. Protasio, Gabriel Rinaldi, Shona Wilson, Matthew Berriman, Gavin J. Wright. bioRXiv 10.1101/593616.
Backbone
  Vector backbone: pTT3
  Backbone manufacturer: Yves Durocher, NRC
  Backbone size w/o insert (bp): 6686
  Vector type: Mammalian Expression
Growth in bacteria
  Bacterial resistance: Ampicillin, 100 μg/mL
  Growth temperature: 37°C
  Growth strain: DH5alpha
  Copy number: High Copy
Gene/Insert
  Gene/Insert name: Smp_157070
  Species: Schistosoma mansoni
  Insert size (bp): 1138
  Entrez Gene: Smp_157070 (a.k.a. Smp_157070)
  Promoter: CMV
  Tag / fusion protein: ratCd4(d3+4)-bio-6His (C terminal on backbone)
  Cloning method: Restriction Enzyme; 5′ cloning site NotI (not destroyed); 3′ cloning site AscI (not destroyed)
Terms and licenses: Academic/Nonprofit Terms; Industry Terms: Not Available to Industry
How to cite: Smp_157070-Cd4-bio-His was a gift from Gavin Wright (Addgene plasmid # 120625 ; http://n2t.net/addgene:120625 ; RRID:Addgene_120625)
